>Addgene plasmid #168801 | pBAD-DiB2 | addgene full sequence | sequence record 332018 | Addgene NGS Result
ACCCGTTTTTTGGGCTAACAGGAGGAATTAACCATGGGGGGTTCTCATCATCATCATCATCATCTCGAAT
CAACCAGCTTGTACAAGAAATCCAGCTCCACGCCGCCGCGTGGCGTGACCGTAGTAAATAATTTCGACTG
CAAACGTTATCTCGGTACCTGGTATGAGATTGCCCGTTTTGATCACCGCTTTGAACGTGGACTGGAAAAA
GTCACCGCAACATACAGCCTGCGTGATGACGGCGGCCTGAATGTCATTAATAAAGGCTATAACCCTGACA
GAGGAATGTGGCAGCAGAGTGAAGGGAAAGCGTACTTTACCGGCGCACCAACTCGCGCTGCGCTGAAAGT
GTCATTCTTTGGTCCTTTCTATGGCGGTTATAACGTTATTGCACTCGATCGGGAATACCGCCATGCGCTG
GTTTGCGGCCCGGACCGCGACTACCTGTGGATACTCTCCCGCACGCCAACCATTTCTGACGAAGTGAAAC
AGGAGATGCTGGCAGTCGCGACCCGGGAAGGGTTTGATGTCAGTAAATTTATTTGGGTACAGCAGCCTGG
TAGTTAGAAGCTTGGCTGTTTTGGCGGATGAGAGAAGATTTTCAGCCTGATACAGATTAAATCAGAACGC
AGAAGCGGTCTGATAAAACAGAATTTGCCTGGCGGCAGTAGCGCGGTGGTCCCACCTGACCCCATGCCGA
ACTCAGAAGTGAAACGCCGTAGCGCCGATGGTAGTGTGGGGTCTCCCCATGCGAGAGTAGGGAACTGCCA
GGCATCAAATAAAACGAAAGGCTCAGTCGAAAGACTGGGCCTTTCGTTTTATCTGTTGTTTGTCGGTGAA
CGCTCTCCTGAGTAGGACAAATCCGCCGGGAGCGGATTTGAACGTTGCGAAGCAACGGCCCGGAGGGTGG
CGGGCAGGACGCCCGCCATAAACTGCCAGGCATCAAATTAAGCAGAAGGCCATCCTGACGGATGGCCTTT
TTGCGTTTCTACAAACTCTTTTGTTTATTTTTCTAAATACATTCAAATATGTATCCGCTCATGAGACAAT
AACCCTGATAAATGCTTCAATAATATTGAAAAAGGAAGAGTATGAGTATTCAACATTTCCGTGTCGCCCT
TATTCCCTTTTTTGCGGCATTTTGCCTTCCTGTTTTTGCTCACCCAGAAACGCTGGTGAAAGTAAAAGAT
GCTGAAGATCAGTTGGGTGCACGAGTGGGTTACATCGAACTGGATCTCAACAGCGGTAAGATCCTTGAGA
GTTTTCGCCCCGAAGAACGTTTTCCAATGATGAGCACTTTTAAAGTTCTGCTATGTGGCGCGGTATTATC
CCGTGTTGACGCCGGGCAAGAGCAACTCGGTCGCCGCATACACTATTCTCAGAATGACTTGGTTGAGTAC
TCACCAGTCACAGAAAAGCATCTTACGGATGGCATGACAGTAAGAGAATTATGCAGTGCTGCCATAACCA
TGAGTGATAACACTGCGGCCAACTTACTTCTGACAACGATCGGAGGACCGAAGGAGCTAACCGCTTTTTT
GCACAACATGGGGGATCATGTAACTCGCCTTGATCGTTGGGAACCGGAGCTGAATGAAGCCATACCAAAC
GACGAGCGTGACACCACGATGCCTGTAGCAATGGCAACAACGTTGCGCAAACTATTAACTGGCGAACTAC
TTACTCTAGCTTCCCGGCAACAATTAATAGACTGGATGGAGGCGGATAAAGTTGCAGGACCACTTCTGCG
CTCGGCCCTTCCGGCTGGCTGGTTTATTGCTGATAAATCTGGAGCCGGTGAGCGTGGGTCTCGCGGTATC
ATTGCAGCACTGGGGCCAGATGGTAAGCCCTCCCGTATCGTAGTTATCTACACGACGGGGAGTCAGGCAA
CTATGGATGAACGAAATAGACAGATCGCTGAGATAGGTGCCTCACTGATTAAGCATTGGTAACTGTCAGA
CCAAGTTTACTCATATATACTTTAGATTGATTTAAAACTTCATTTTTAATTTAAAAGGATCTAGGTGAAG
ATCCTTTTTGATAATCTCATGACCAAAATCCCTTAACGTGAGTTTTCGTTCCACTGAGCGTCAGACCCCG
TAGAAAAGATCAAAGGATCTTCTTGAGATCCTTTTTTTCTGCGCGTAATCTGCTGCTTGCAAACAAAAAA
ACCACCGCTACCAGCGGTGGTTTGTTTGCCGGATCAAGAGCTACCAACTCTTTTTCCGAAGGTAACTGGC
TTCAGCAGAGCGCAGATACCAAATACTGTCCTTCTAGTGTAGCCGTAGTTAGGCCACCACTTCAAGAACT
CTGTAGCACCGCCTACATACCTCGCTCTGCTAATCCTGTTACCAGTGGCTGCTGCCAGTGGCGATAAGTC
GTGTCTTACCGGGTTGGACTCAAGACGATAGTTACCGGATAAGGCGCAGCGGTCGGGCTGAACGGGGGGT
TCGTGCACACAGCCCAGCTTGGAGCGAACGACCTACACCGAACTGAGATACCTACAGCGTGAGCTATGAG
AAAGCGCCACGCTTCCCGAAGGGAGAAAGGCGGACAGGTATCCGGTAAGCGGCAGGGTCGGAACAGGAGA
GCGCACGAGGGAGCTTCCAGGGGGAAACGCCTGGTATCTTTATAGTCCTGTCGGGTTTCGCCACCTCTGA
CTTGAGCGTCGATTTTTGTGATGCTCGTCAGGGGGGCGGAGCCTATGGAAAAACGCCAGCAACGCGGCCT
TTTTACGGTTCCTGGCCTTTTGCTGGCCTTTTGCTCACATGTTCTTTCCTGCGTTATCCCCTGATTCTGT
GGATAACCGTATTACCGCCTTTGAGTGAGCTGATACCGCTCGCCGCAGCCGAACGACCGAGCGCAGCGAG
TCAGTGAGCGAGGAAGCGGAAGAGCGCCTGATGCGGTATTTTCTCCTTACGCATCTGTGCGGTATTTCAC
ACCGCATATGGTGCACTCTCAGTACAATCTGCTCTGATGCCGCATAGTTAAGCCAGTATACACTCCGCTA
TCGCTACGTGACTGGGTCATGGCTGCGCCCCGACACCCGCCAACACCCGCTGACGCGCCCTGACGGGCTT
GTCTGCTCCCGGCATCCGCTTACAGACAAGCTGTGACCGTCTCCGGGAGCTGCATGTGTCAGAGGTTTTC
ACCGTCATCACCGAAACGCGCGAGGCAGCAGATCAATTCGCGCGCGAAGGCGAAGCGGCATGCATAATGT
GCCTGTCAAATGGACGAAGCAGGGATTCTGCAAACCCTATGCTACTCCGTCAAGCCGTCAATTGTCTGAT
TCGTTACCAATTATGACAACTTGACGGCTACATCATTCACTTTTTCTTCACAACCGGCACGGAACTCGCT
CGGGCTGGCCCCGGTGCATTTTTTAAATACCCGCGAGAAATAGAGTTGATCGTCAAAACCAACATTGCGA
CCGACGGTGGCGATAGGCATCCGGGTGGTGCTCAAAAGCAGCTTCGCCTGGCTGATACGTTGGTCCTCGC
GCCAGCTTAAGACGCTAATCCCTAACTGCTGGCGGAAAAGATGTGACAGACGCGACGGCGACAAGCAAAC
ATGCTGTGCGACGCTGGCGATATCAAAATTGCTGTCTGCCAGGTGATCGCTGATGTACTGACAAGCCTCG
CGTACCCGATTATCCATCGGTGGATGGAGCGACTCGTTAATCGCTTCCATGCGCCGCAGTAACAATTGCT
CAAGCAGATTTATCGCCAGCAGCTCCGAATAGCGCCCTTCCCCTTGCCCGGCGTTAATGATTTGCCCAAA
CAGGTCGCTGAAATGCGGCTGGTGCGCTTCATCCGGGCGAAAGAACCCCGTATTGGCAAATATTGACGGC
CAGTTAAGCCATTCATGCCAGTAGGCGCGCGGACGAAAGTAAACCCACTGGTGATACCATTCGCGAGCCT
CCGGATGACGACCGTAGTGATGAATCTCTCCTGGCGGGAACAGCAAAATATCACCCGGTCGGCAAACAAA
TTCTCGTCCCTGATTTTTCACCACCCCCTGACCGCGAATGGTGAGATTGAGAATATAACCTTTCATTCCC
AGCGGTCGGTCGATAAAAAAATCGAGATAACCGTTGGCCTCAATCGGCGTTAAACCCGCCACCAGATGGG
CATTAAACGAGTATCCCGGCAGCAGGGGATCATTTTGCGCTTCAGCCATACTTTTCATACTCCCGCCATT
CAGAGAAGAAACCAATTGTCCATATTGCATCAGACATTGCCGTCACTGCGTCTTTTACTGGCTCTTCTCG
CTAACCAAACCGGTAACCCCGCTTATTAAAAGCATTCTGTAACAAAGCGGGACCAAAGCCATGACAAAAA
CGCGTAACAAAAGTGTCTATAATCACGGCAGAAAAGTCCACATTGATTATTTGCACGGCGTCACACTTTG
CTATGCCATAGCATTTTTATCCATAAGATTAGCGGATCCTACCTGACGCTTTTTATCGCAACTCTCTACT
GTTTCTCCAT
Features (pLannotate 1.2.2; 12 found; start..end, strand, type, name):
     46..63      +  CDS            capTEV™ (fragment): composite tag for in vivo biotinylation, TEV protease cleavage, and 6xHis tagging
     91..564     +  CDS            blc (fragment): BLC_ECOLI - Also known as yjeL. Experimental evidence at protein level: Swiss-Prot protein existence level 1. Involved in the storage or transport of lipids necessary for membrane maintenance under stressful conditions. Displays a binding preference for lysophospholipids. From Escherichia coli (strain K12).
    657..772     +  ncRNA          5S rRNA: Accession: RF00001 - 5S ribosomal RNA
    776..862     +  terminator     rrnB T1 terminator: Escherichia coli rrnB; transcription terminator T1 from the E. coli rrnB gene
    954..981     +  terminator     rrnB T2 terminator: transcription terminator T2 from the E. coli rrnB gene
   1000..1091    +  promoter       AmpR promoter: bla
   1092..1952    +  CDS            AmpR: β-lactamase; bla; confers resistance to ampicillin, carbenicillin, and related antibiotics
   2123..2711    +  rep_origin     ori: high-copy-number ColE1/pMB1/pBR322/pUC origin of replication
   2897..3037    -  misc_feature   bom: basis of mobility region from pBR322
   3139..3179    -  CDS            rop (fragment): Rop protein, which maintains plasmids at low copy number; rop
   3301..4179    -  CDS            araC: L-arabinose regulatory protein; araC
   4206..4490    +  promoter       araBAD promoter: araBAD; promoter of the L-arabinose operon of E. coli; the araC regulatory gene is transcribed in the opposite direction (Guzman et al., 1995)
