[The description below was written by a language model from this plasmid's Addgene catalogue record and pLannotate feature annotations shown in this document.]
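Description:
pBAD-DiB2 is a bacterial expression plasmid of about 4.5 kb, built on the pBAD backbone, for arabinose-inducible production of the fluorogen-activating protein DiB2 in E. coli. It replicates from a ColE1/pMB1-family origin accompanied by the pBR322 bom region. Only a fragment of rop is annotated, and the catalogue lists the plasmid as low copy. Selection is by ampicillin through the β-lactamase gene under its own promoter.

The payload is a 534 bp synthetic open reading frame placed downstream of the araBAD promoter. The divergently transcribed araC gene on the same plasmid supplies the regulator that represses the promoter in the absence of L-arabinose and activates it when the sugar is present, giving tightly controlled, titratable expression. The coding sequence carries an N-terminal His-tag for metal-affinity purification; the annotation software flags this short stretch as a fragment of a composite tag, which most likely reflects only the 6xHis portion. The bulk of the insert matches the E. coli lipocalin Blc, which suggests that DiB2 is an engineered variant built on that scaffold. Transcription ends in the rrnB region, which includes a 5S rRNA segment and the T1 and T2 terminators.

Fluorogen-activating proteins bind otherwise dim small-molecule dyes and switch on their fluorescence. The associated work concerns protein labelling for live-cell fluorescence microscopy with a photostable, renewable signal. As a bacterial construct with a purification tag, this plasmid suits producing recombinant DiB2 for purification and in vitro characterisation, or testing fluorogen binding in bacteria, though the record does not state a specific application.
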