Addgene plasmid #168801: pBAD-DiB2
Purpose: Fluorogen activating protein (FAP) DiB2
Depositing lab: Alexander Mishin. Depositing organization: Shemyakin-Ovchinnikov Institute of Bioorganic Chemistry. Publication: Protein labeling for live cell fluorescence microscopy with a highly photostable renewable signal. Bozhanova NG, Baranov MS, Klementieva NV, Sarkisyan KS, Gavrikov AS, Yampolsky IV, Zagaynova EV, Lukyanov SA, Lukyanov KA, Mishin AS. Chem Sci. 2017 Oct 1;8(10):7138-7142. doi: 10.1039/c7sc01628j. Epub 2017 Aug 3. PubMed 29147545.
Backbone
  Vector backbone: pBAD
  Backbone size w/o insert (bp): 3958
  Total vector size (bp): 4492
  Vector type: Bacterial Expression
Growth in bacteria
  Bacterial resistance: Ampicillin, 100 μg/mL
  Growth temperature: 37°C
  Growth strain: DH5alpha
  Copy number: Low Copy
Gene/Insert
  Gene/Insert name: Fluorogen activating protein DiB2
  Species: Synthetic
  Insert size (bp): 534
  Promoter: araBAD
  Tag / fusion protein: His-tag (N terminal on insert)
  Cloning method: Ligation Independent Cloning
  Sequencing primers: 5′ ATGCCATAGCATTTTTATCC; 3′ GATTTAATCTGTATCAGG
Terms and licenses: Academic/Nonprofit Terms; Industry Terms: Not Available to Industry
How to cite: pBAD-DiB2 was a gift from Alexander Mishin (Addgene plasmid # 168801 ; http://n2t.net/addgene:168801 ; RRID:Addgene_168801)
